>Addgene plasmid #210159 | pRH3053 | addgene full sequence | sequence record 415787 | Addgene NGS Result
GCTGCTTGGCGGTCGAGTTTATCATTATCAATACTGCCATTTCAAAGAATACGTAAATAATTAATAGTAG
TGATTTTCCTAACTTTATTTAGTCAAAAAATTAGCCTTTTAATTCTGCTGTAACCCGTACATGCCCAAAA
TAGGGGGCGGGTTACACAGAATATATAACATCGTAGGTGTCTGGGTGAACAGTTTATTCCTGGCATCCAC
TAAATATAATGGAGCCCGCTTTTTAAGCTGGCATCCAGAAAAAAAAAGAATCCCAGCACCAAAATATTGT
TTTCTTCACCAACCATCAGTTCATAGGTCCATTCTCTTAGCGCAACTACAGAGAACAGGGGCACAAACAG
GCAAAAAACGGGCACAACCTCAATGGAGTGATGCAACCTGCCTGGAGTAAATGATGACACAAGGCAATTG
ACCCACGCATGTATCTATCTCATTTTCTTACACCTTCTATTACCTTCTGCTCTCTCTGATTTGGAAAAAG
CTGAAAAAAAAGGTTGAAACCAGTTCCCTGAAATTATTCCCCTACTTGACTAATAAGTATATAAAGACGG
TAGGTATTGATTGTAATTCTGTAAATCTATTTCTTAAACTTCTTAAATTCTACTTTTATAGTTAGTCTTT
TTTTTAGTTTTAAAACACCAAGAACTTAGTTTCGACGGATCTGCAGGAATTCGATATCAAGCTTATCGAT
ACCGTCGACCTCGAGAATGGCTGCCGTCACATTACATCTAAGAGCTGAAACTAAACCCCTAGAGGCACGT
GCTGCCTTAACACCTACCACGGTTAAAAAACTGATAGCTAAGGGCTTCAAAATATATGTAGAGGACAGTC
CACAATCTACTTTCAATATTAACGAATATCGTCAAGCAGGTGCCATTATAGTGCCTGCAGGTTCATGGAA
AACCGCTCCACGCGACAGAATCATTATAGGTTTGAAGGAAATGCCTGAAACCGATACTTTCCCTCTAGTC
CACGAACACATCCAGTTTGCTCACTGCTACAAAGACCAAGCTGGGTGGCAAAATGTCCTTATGAGATTTA
TTAAGGGACACGGTACTCTATATGATTTGGAATTTTTGGAAAATGACCAAGGTAGAAGAGTTGCTGCCTT
TGGATTTTACGCTGGGTTCGCAGGTGCAGCCCTTGGTGTAAGAGACGCTGCATTCAAGCAAACGCATTCT
GACGATGAAGACTTGCCTGCAGTGTCGCCTTACCCCAATGAAAAGGCATTGGTTAAAGATGTTACCAAAG
ATTATAAAGAAGCCTTAGCCACCGGAGCCAGAAAGCCAACCGTGTTAATCATTGGTGCGCTAGGAAGATG
TGGTTCCGGTGCCATCGATCTGTTGCACAAAGTTGGTATTCCAGATGCTAACATATTAAAATGGGATATC
AAAGAAACTTCCCGTGGTGGTCCCTTTGACGAAATTCCACAAGCTGATATTTTTATCAATTGTATATATC
TATCGAAGCCAATTGCTCCTTTCACTAACATGGAGAAACTGAATAATCCTAACAGAAGACTAAGGACCGT
GGTGGACGTATCAGCAGACACTACCAACCCTCACAACCCCATCCCAATATACACTGTGGCTACTGTGTTT
AACAAACCTACCGTTCTGGTACCTACCACTGCCGGGCCTAAATTATCTGTCATCTCTATTGATCACTTGC
CTTCTTTGCTGCCAAGAGAAGCTTCAGAATTTTTCTCTCATGATCTCTTACCATCTTTAGAGCTCCTACC
TCAAAGAAAAACTGCTCCTGTCTGGGTTAGAGCCAAGAAATTGTTCGATAGACATTGCGCTCGTGTTAAA
AGATCTTCAAGATTGGGTCGACGGATCCCCGGGTTAATTAACAGTAAAGGAGAAGAACTTTTCACTGGAG
TTGTCCCAATTCTTGTTGAATTAGATGGTGATGTTAATGGGCACAAATTTTCTGTCAGTGGAGAGGGTGA
AGGTGATGCAACATACGGAAAACTTACCCTTAAATTTATTTGCACTACTGGAAAACTACCTGTTCCATGG
CCAACACTTGTCACTACTTTCACTTATGGTGTTCAATGCTTTTCAAGATACCCAGATCATATGAAACGGC
ATGACTTTTTCAAGAGTGCCATGCCCGAAGGTTATGTACAGGAAAGAACTATATTTTTCAAAGATGACGG
GAACTACAAGACACGTGCTGAAGTCAAGTTTGAAGGTGATACCCTTGTTAATAGAATCGAGTTAAAAGGT
ATTGATTTTAAAGAAGATGGAAACATTCTTGGACACAAATTGGAATACAACTATAACTCACACAATGTAT
ACATCATGGCAGACAAACAAAAGAATGGAATCAAAGTTAACTTCAAAATTAGACACAACATTGAAGATGG
AAGCGTTCAACTAGCAGACCATTATCAACAAAATACTCCAATTGGCGATGGCCCTGTCCTTTTACCAGAC
AACCATTACCTGTCCACACAATCTGCCCTTTCGAAAGATCCCAACGAAAAGAGAGACCACATGGTCCTTC
TTGAGTTTGTAACAGCTGCTGGGATTACACATGGCATGGATGAACTATACAAATAGGGCGCGCCACTTCT
AAATAAGCGAATTTCTTATGATTTATGATTTTTATTATTAAATAAGTTATAAAAAAAATAAGTGTATACA
AATTTTAAAGTGACTCTTAGGTTTTAAAACGAAAATTCTTATTCTTGAGTAACTCTTTCCTGTAGGTCAG
GTTGCTTTCTCAGGTATAGTATGAGGTCGCTCTTATTGACCACACCTCTACCGGCAGCCCTATAGTGAGT
CGTATTACGCGCGCTCACTGGCCGTCGTTTTACAACGTCGTGACTGGGAAAACCCTGGCGTTACCCAACT
TAATCGCCTTGCAGCACATCCCCCTTTCGCCAGCTGGCGTAATAGCGAAGAGGCCCGCACCGATCGCCCT
TCCCAACAGTTGCGCAGCCTGAATGGCGAATGG
[124 nt withheld, positions 2974-3097]
C
[91 nt withheld, positions 3099-3189]
A
[49 nt withheld, positions 3191-3239]
CCTTTGACGTTGGAGTCCACGTTCTTT
[37 nt withheld, positions 3267-3303]
ACCCTATCTCGGTCTATTCTTTTGATTTATAAGGGATTTTGCCGATTTCGGCCTATTGGTTAAAAAATGA
GCTGATTTAACAAAAATTTAACGCGAATTTTAACAAAATATTAACGCTTACAATTTCCTGATGCGGTATT
TTCTCCTTACGCATCTGTGCGGTATTTCACACCGCATAGATCTTATGTATGAAATTCTTAAAAAAGGACA
CCTGTAAGCGTTGATTTCTATGTATGAAGTCCACATTTGATGTAATCATAACAAAGCCTAAAAAATAGGT
ATATCATTTTATAATTATTTGCTGTACAAGTATATCAATAAACTTATATATTACTTGTTTTCTAGATAAG
CTTCGTAACCGACAGTTTCTAACTTTTGTGCTTTGACAAGAACTTCTTCTTCTTGCTTTAATAAAAACTG
TTCCATTTTCGTTGTATAACTTGAATCATAAGCGCCAAGCAGTCTGACAGCCAACAGCGCAGCGTTCGTA
CTATTATTAATAGCGACGGTAGCTACTGGAACACCTCTAGGCATTTGCACAATTGAATGTAAAGAATCTA
CTCCATCTAGACAAGAACCTTTTACGGGCACACCGATGACAGGAAGTGGTGTCATTGCAGCCACCATACC
TGGCAAGTGAGCAGCCCCACCAGCTCCAGCGATAATTGTTTTAATTCCACGCTTGCTTGCGGAAATAGCA
TATGCTGACATCCTATGTGGAGTTCTATGAGCAGAGACTATTGTCACTTCAAATGGAACGCCAAAATCTT
TTAAAACCGCACATGCGGCAGACATTACCGGCAAGTCAGAGTCTGATCCCATGATGATTCCAACCAATGG
TTTGACCATTGCTTCCAAGTCCAACTTTTGAGCGACAGAGATTTTGATTGGAATATCAGTTCTACCTGTA
ATGTAGTTCAGCCTTTGTTCACATTCCGCCATACTGGAGGCAATAATATTTATGTGACCTACTTTTCTGT
TAGGTCTAGACTCTTTTCCATATAAGTACACTGAGGAACCTGGAGTCGCCAATGCTCTTTCGCAAGTTTC
TAGCTCTTTATCTTTTGTATGTTTGTCTCCAAGAACATTTAGCATAATGGCGTTCGTTGTAATGGTGGAG
AAAGATGTGAAATTCTTTGGCATTGGCAAATCCAATATTGATCTCAAATGAGCTTCAAATTGAGAAGTGA
CGCAAGCATCAATGGTATAATGTCCAGAGTTGTGAGGCCTTGGGGCAATTTCGTTAATAAGCAATTCCCC
TGTTTCTAAATAGAACATTTCCACACCAAATATACCACAACCGGGAAAAGATTTGATTGCATTTTCTGCC
AACAACTTCGCCTTAAGTTGAACGGAGTCCGGAACTCTAGCAGGCGCATAACATAAGTCACAAATATTGT
CCTTGTGGATAGTCTCTACAATTGGGTAAGAAAACACTAAACCGTTAACAGACCTCACAATCATGACTGC
TAATTCTTTAGTAAATGGTGCCCATTTTTCGGCGTACAAAGGACGATCCTTCAGTACTTCCAAAGCTTCC
GGAATCATTTCCTTATTCTTTACAACGAAGTTACCTCTTCCATCGTATGCCAAAGTCCTCGACTTCAAGA
CGAATGGAAAACCCAAATCTCTTCCAACATTCAATAGGGACGTCTCACTGGCTTGTTCCACAGGAACACT
TTGGGTAACTGCTATACCATTTTTGATTAAATGCTCTTTTTGAATATATTTGTCTTGTATCAATCTGATT
GTTTCTGGAGAAGGGTAAATTTTTAATTTGGGATGTTTTACTTGAAGATTCTTTAGTGTAGGAACATCAA
CATGCTCAATCTCAATCGTTAGCACATCACATTTTTCAGCTAGTTTTTCGATATCAAGAGGATTGGAAAA
GGAGCCATTAACGTGGTCATTGGAGTTGCTTATTTGTTTGGCAGGAGAATTTTCAGCATCTAGTATTACC
GTCTTAATGTTGAGCCTGTTTGCTGCCTCAACAATCATACGTCCCAATTGTCCCCCTCCTAATATACCAA
CTGTTCTAGAATCCATACTTGATTGTTTTGTCCGATTTTCTTGTTTTTCTTGATTGTTATAGTAGGATGT
ACTTAGAAGAGAGATCCAACGATTTTACGCACCAATTTATACATGAAATGCTCCATAATATTGTCCATTT
AGTTCTTAATAAAAGGTCAGCAAGAGTCAATCACTTAGTATTACCCGGTTCGTAGCCATGCAACAAGAGT
CATTTGTCAGCATAGCTGTAATAATCAATCATGACGTAAGAAATGTATCATAATTAAAAGTTGTTAAAGA
TGTCAGTGTTATGTTGGTGTTACAAAATTCTCGGCTTCTCACTAATATTTAATATCTCTTAAATTTTATC
TGTCTTTGATTCTTTTAAGAAAAGTTATGTATTATTCAAGAATTAATTCAGATCTATTCTTTTGATTTAT
AAGGGATTTTGCCGATTTCGGCCTATTGGTTAAAAAATGAGCTGATTTAACAAAAATTTAACGCGAATTT
TAACAAAATATTAACGCTTACAATTTCCTGATGCGGTATTTTCTCCTTACGCATCTGTGCGGTATTTCAC
ACCGCATATGGTGCACTCTCAGTACAATCTGCTCTGATGCCGCATAGTTAAGCCAGCCCCGACACCCGCC
AACACCCGCTGACGCGCCCTGACGGGCTTGTCTGCTCCCGGCATCCGCTTACAGACAAGCTGTGACCGTC
TCCGGGAGCTGCATGTGTCAGAGGTTTTCACCGTCATCACCGAAACGCGCGAGACGAAAGGGCCTCGTGA
TACGCCTATTTTTATAGGTTAATGTCATGATCTTTTTGTGTGGTGCCCTCCTCCTTGTCAATATTAATGT
TAAAGTGCAATTCTTTTTCCTTATCACGTTGAGCCATTAGTATCAATTTGCTTACCTGTATTCCTTTACA
TCCTCCTTTTTCTCCTTCTTGATAAATGTATGTAGATTGCGTATATAGTTTCGTCTACCCTATGAACATA
TTCCATTTTGTAATTTCGTGTCGTTTCTATTATGAATTTCATTTATAAAGTTTATGTACAAATATCATAA
AAAAAGAGAATCTTTTTAAGCAAGGATTTTCTTAACTTCTTCGGCGACAGCATCACCGACTTCGGTGGTA
CTGTTGGAACCACCTAAATCACCAGTTCTGATACCTGCATCCAAAACCTTTTTAACTGCATCTTCAATGG
CCTTACCTTCTTCAGGCAAGTTCAATGACAATTTCAACATCATTGCAGCAGACAAGATAGTGGCGATAGG
GTTGACCTTATTCTTTGGCAAATCTGGAGCAGAACCGTGGCATGGTTCGTACAAACCAAATGCGGTGTTC
TTGTCTGGCAAAGAGGCCAAGGACGCAGATGGCAACAAACCCAAGGAACCTGGGATAACGGAGGCTTCAT
CGGAGATGATATCACCAAACATGTTGCTGGTGATTATAATACCATTTAGGTGGGTTGGGTTCTTAACTAG
GATCATGGCGGCAGAATCAATCAATTGATGTTGAACCTTCAATGTAGGGAATTCGTTCTTGATGGTTTCC
TCCACAGTTTTTCTCCATAATCTTGAAGAGGCCAAAACATTAGCTTTATCCAAGGACCAAATAGGCAATG
GTGGCTCATGTTGTAGGGCCATGAAAGCGGCCATTCTTGTGATTCTTTGCACTTCTGGAACGGTGTATTG
TTCACTATCCCAAGCGACACCATCACCATCGTCTTCCTTTCTCTTACCAAAGTAAATACCTCCCACTAAT
TCTCTGACAACAACGAAGTCAGTACCTTTAGCAAATTGTGGCTTGATTGGAGATAAGTCTAAAAGAGAGT
CGGATGCAAAGTTACATGGTCTTAAGTTGGCGTACAATTGAAGTTCTTTACGGATTTTTAGTAAACCTTG
TTCAGGTCTAACACTACCGGTACCCCATTTAGGACCACCCACAGCACCTAACAAAACGGCATCAGCCTTC
TTGGAGGCTTCCAGCGCCTCATCTGGAAGTGGAACACCTGTAGCATCGATAGCAGCACCACCAATTAAAT
GATTTTCGAAATCGAACTTGACATTGGAACGAACATCAGAAATAGCTTTAAGAACCTTAATGGCTTCGGC
TGTGATTTCTTGACCAACGTGGTCACCTGGCAAAACGACGATCTTCTTAGGGGCAGACATTAGAATGGTA
TATCCTTGAAATATATATATATATATTGCTGAAATGTAAAAGGTAAGAAAAGTTAGAAAGTAAGACGATT
GCTAACCACCTATTGGAAAAAACAATAGGTCCTTAAATAATATTGTCAACTTCAAGTATTGTGATGCAAG
CATTTAGTCATGAACGCTTCTCTATTCTATATGAAAAGCCGGTTCCGGCGCTCTCACCTTTCCTTTTTCT
CCCAATTTTTCAGTTGAAAAAGGTATATGCGTCAGGCGACCTCTGAAATTAACAAAAAATTTCCAGTCAT
CGAATTTGATTCTGTGCGATAGCGCCCCTGTGTGTTCTCGTTATGTTGAGGAAAAAAATAATGGTTGCTA
AGAGATTCGAACTCTTGCATCTTACGATACCTGAGTATTCCCACAGTTAACTGCGGTCAAGATATTTCTT
GAATCAGGCGCCTTAGACCGCTCGGCCAAACAACCAATTACTTGTTGAGAAATAGAGTATAATTATCCTA
TAAATATAACGTTTTTGAACACACATGAACAAGGAAGTACAGGAGACGTCAGGTGGCACTTTTCGGGGAA
ATGTGCGCGGAACCCCTATTTGTTTATTTTTCTAAATACATTCAAATATGTATCCGCTCATGAGACAATA
ACCCTGATAAATGCTTCAATAATATTGAAAAAGGAAGAGTATGAGTATTCAACATTTCCGTGTCGCCCTT
ATTCCCTTTTTTGCGGCATTTTGCCTTCCTGTTTTTGCTCACCCAGAAACGCTGGTGAAAGTAAAAGATG
CTGAAGATCAGTTGGGTGCACGAGTGGGTTACATCGAACTGGATCTCAACAGCGGTAAGATCCTTGAGAG
TTTTCGCCCCGAAGAACGTTTTCCAATGATGAGCACTTTTAAAGTTCTGCTATGTGGCGCGGTATTATCC
CGTATTGACGCCGGGCAAGAGCAACTCGGTCGCCGCATACACTATTCTCAGAATGACTTGGTTGAGTACT
CACCAGTCACAGAAAAGCATCTTACGGATGGCATGACAGTAAGAGAATTATGCAGTGCTGCCATAACCAT
GAGTGATAACACTGCGGCCAACTTACTTCTGACAACGATCGGAGGACCGAAGGAGCTAACCGCTTTTTTG
CACAACATGGGGGATCATGTAACTCGCCTTGATCGTTGGGAACCGGAGCTGAATGAAGCCATACCAAACG
ACGAGCGTGACACCACGATGCCTGTAGCAATGGCAACAACGTTGCGCAAACTATTAACTGGCGAACTACT
TACTCTAGCTTCCCGGCAACAATTAATAGACTGGATGGAGGCGGATAAAGTTGCAGGACCACTTCTGCGC
TCGGCCCTTCCGGCTGGCTGGTTTATTGCTGATAAATCTGGAGCCGGTGAGCGTGGGTCTCGCGGTATCA
TTGCAGCACTGGGGCCAGATGGTAAGCCCTCCCGTATCGTAGTTATCTACACGACGGGGAGTCAGGCAAC
TATGGATGAACGAAATAGACAGATCGCTGAGATAGGTGCCTCACTGATTAAGCATTGGTAACTGTCAGAC
CAAGTTTACTCATATATACTTTAGATTGATTTAAAACTTCATTTTTAATTTAAAAGGATCTAGGTGAAGA
TCCTTTTTGATAATCTCATGACCAAAATCCCTTAACGTGAGTTTTCGTTCCACTGAGCGTCAGACCCCGT
AGAAAAGATCAAAGGATCTTCTTGAGATCCTTTTTTTCTGCGCGTAATCTGCTGCTTGCAAACAAAAAAA
CCACCGCTACCAGCGGTGGTTTGTTTGCCGGATCAAGAGCTACCAACTCTTTTTCCGAAGGTAACTGGCT
TCAGCAGAGCGCAGATACCAAATACTGTTCTTCTAGTGTAGCCGTAGTTAGGCCACCACTTCAAGAACTC
TGTAGCACCGCCTACATACCTCGCTCTGCTAATCCTGTTACCAGTGGCTGCTGCCAGTGGCGATAAGTCG
TGTCTTACCGGGTTGGACTCAAGACGATAGTTACCGGATAAGGCGCAGCGGTCGGGCTGAACGGGGGGTT
CGTGCACACAGCCCAGCTTGGAGCGAACGACCTACACCGAACTGAGATACCTACAGCGTGAGCTATGAGA
AAGCGCCACGCTTCCCGAAGGGAGAAAGGCGGACAGGTATCCGGTAAGCGGCAGGGTCGGAACAGGAGAG
CGCACGAGGGAGCTTCCAGGGGGAAACGCCTGGTATCTTTATAGTCCTGTCGGGTTTCGCCACCTCTGAC
TTGAGCGTCGATTTTTGTGATGCTCGTCAGGGGGGCGGAGCCTATGGAAAAACGCCAGCAACGCGGCCTT
TTTACGGTTCCTGGCCTTTTGCTGGCCTTTTGCTCACATGTTCTTTCCTGCGTTATCCCCTGATTCTGTG
GATAACCGTATTACCGCCTTTGAGTGAGCTGATACCGCTCGCCGCAGCCGAACGACCGAGCGCAGCGAGT
CAGTGAGCGAGGAAGCGGAAGAGCGCCCAATACGCAAACCGCCTCTCCCCGCGCGTTGGCCGATTCATTA
ATGCAGCTGGCACGACAGGTTTCCCGACTGGAAAGCGGGCAGTGAGCGCAACGCAATTAATGTGAGTTAG
CTCACTCATTAGGCACCCCAGGCTTTACACTTTATGCTTCCGGCTCGTATGTTGTGTGGAATTGTGAGCG
GATAACAATTTCACACAGGAAACAGCTATGACCATGATTACGCCAAGCGCGCAATTAACCCTCACTAAAG
GGAACAAAAGCTGGAGCTCCACCGCGGTGGCGGCC
Features (pLannotate 1.2.2; 25 found; start..end, strand, type, name):
     22..665     +  promoter       GAP promoter: S. cerevisiae TDH3; promoter for glyceraldehyde-3-phosphate dehydrogenase
    671..715     +  misc_feature   MCS (fragment): pBluescript multiple cloning site
    717..1835    +  CDS            LYS1: LYS1_YEAST - Experimental evidence at protein level: Swiss-Prot protein existence level 1. Catalyzes the NAD(+)-dependent cleavage of saccharopine to L- lysine and 2-oxoglutarate, the final step in the alpha-aminoadipate (AAA) pathway for lysine biosynthesis. From Saccharomyces cerevisiae (strain ATCC 204508 / S288c) (Baker's yeast).
   1863..2576    +  CDS            GFP: Aequoria victoria green fluorescent protein
   2597..2784    +  terminator     ADH1 terminator: S. cerevisiae ADH1; transcription terminator for the S. cerevisiae alcohol dehydrogenase 1 (ADH1) gene
   2789..2807    -  promoter       T7 promoter: promoter for bacteriophage T7 RNA polymerase
   2815..2970    +  CDS            lacZα (fragment): LacZα fragment of β-galactosidase; lacZ fragment
   2974..3402    +  rep_origin     f1 ori (sequence partly withheld): f1 bacteriophage origin of replication; arrow indicates direction of (+) strand synthesis
   3430..3481    -  misc_feature   bom (fragment): basis of mobility region from pBR322
   3637..5349    -  CDS            ADE2: PUR6_YEAST - Experimental evidence at protein level: Swiss-Prot protein existence level 1. From Saccharomyces cerevisiae (strain ATCC 204508 / S288c) (Baker's yeast).
   5350..5725    -  promoter       ADE2 promoter: S. cerevisiae ADE2
   5736..5849    +  rep_origin     f1 ori (fragment): f1 bacteriophage origin of replication; arrow indicates direction of (+) strand synthesis
   5850..5949    -  misc_feature   bom (fragment): basis of mobility region from pBR322
   6051..6086    -  CDS            rop (fragment): Rop protein, which maintains plasmids at low copy number; rop
   6399..7493    -  CDS            LEU2: 3-isopropylmalate dehydrogenase, required for leucine biosynthesis; S. cerevisiae LEU2; yeast auxotrophic marker
   7494..7901    -  promoter       LEU2 promoter: S. cerevisiae LEU2
   8069..8173    +  promoter       AmpR promoter: bla
   8174..9034    +  CDS            AmpR: β-lactamase; bla; confers resistance to ampicillin, carbenicillin, and related antibiotics
   9205..9793    +  rep_origin     ori: high-copy-number ColE1/pMB1/pBR322/pUC origin of replication
   9976..10068   +  CDS            lacI (fragment): lac repressor; lacI; The lac repressor binds to the lac operator to inhibit transcription in E. coli. This inhibition can be relieved by adding lactose or isopropyl-β-D-thiogalactopyranoside (IPTG).
  10081..10102   +  protein_bind   CAP binding site: CAP binding activates transcription in the presence of cAMP. E. coli catabolite activator protein
  10117..10147   +  promoter       lac promoter: promoter for the E. coli lac operon
  10155..10171   +  protein_bind   lac operator: The lac repressor binds to the lac operator to inhibit transcription in E. coli. This inhibition can be relieved by adding lactose or isopropyl-β-D-thiogalactopyranoside (IPTG). lac repressor encoded by lacI
  10216..10234   +  promoter       T3 promoter: promoter for bacteriophage T3 RNA polymerase
  10247..3       +  misc_feature   MCS (fragment) (across the origin): pBluescript multiple cloning site
