[The description below was written by a language model from this plasmid's Addgene catalogue record and pLannotate feature annotations shown in this document.]
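Description:
pRH3053 is a yeast integrating plasmid (YIp) for Saccharomyces cerevisiae, built on the pRH3022 backbone and about 10.3 kb in size. It is propagated in E. coli through a high-copy ColE1/pUC-type origin with ampicillin resistance (AmpR/bla). No yeast replication origin or centromere is annotated, consistent with its YIp designation, so stable maintenance in yeast depends on chromosomal integration. Two yeast markers are present, each with its own promoter: ADE2 (adenine biosynthesis) and LEU2 (leucine biosynthesis). These provide auxotrophic selection and could supply homology for targeting, although the record does not state the integration locus or how the plasmid is linearised. The remaining annotations are backbone remnants with no apparent role in the yeast payload: pBluescript-derived polylinker fragments, T3 and T7 promoters, lac promoter/operator and lacZα pieces, f1 origin sequences, and bom and rop fragments.

The expression cassette uses the strong constitutive TDH3 (GAP) promoter to drive the LYS1 open reading frame, followed by GFP and the ADH1 terminator. LYS1 encodes saccharopine dehydrogenase, which catalyses the final step of the alpha-aminoadipate lysine biosynthesis pathway. Here it carries a W151A substitution and is expressed as a C-terminal GFP fusion. The catalogue purpose lists the plasmid among a set of protein quality control substrates and associated controls, from a study of proteins that remain functional but are degraded. The GFP tag lets the abundance of the mutant protein be followed by fluorescence, for example to monitor its stability or degradation. The record does not say explicitly whether this particular plasmid is the substrate or the control in the set.
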