Addgene plasmid #210159: pRH3053
Purpose: Protein quality control substrate and associated control YIp ADE2-LEU2 pTDH3::lys1-W151A-GFP::tADH1
Depositing lab: Randy Hampton. Depositing organization: University of California, San Diego (UCSD). Publication: Exploring the "misfolding problem" by systematic discovery and analysis of functional-but-degraded proteins. Flagg MP, Lam B, Lam DK, Le TM, Kao A, Slaiwa YI, Hampton RY. Mol Biol Cell. 2023 Dec 1;34(13):ar125. doi: 10.1091/mbc.E23-06-0248. Epub 2023 Sep 20. PubMed 37729018.
Backbone
  Vector backbone: pRH3022
  Vector type: Yeast Expression
Growth in bacteria
  Bacterial resistance: Ampicillin, 100 μg/mL
  Growth temperature: 37°C
  Growth strain: DH5alpha
  Copy number: High Copy
Gene/Insert
  Gene/Insert name: YIp ADE2-LEU2 pTDH3::lys1-W151A-GFP::tADH1
  Species: S. cerevisiae (budding yeast)
  Mutation: W151A
  Entrez Gene: LYS1 (a.k.a. YIR034C)
  Cloning method: Gibson Cloning
Terms and licenses: Academic/Nonprofit Terms; Industry Terms: Not Available to Industry
How to cite: pRH3053 was a gift from Randy Hampton (Addgene plasmid # 210159 ; http://n2t.net/addgene:210159 ; RRID:Addgene_210159)
